>Addgene plasmid #186102 | pIG-704pUC19-tNGFR-P2A-STAT3 | addgene full sequence | sequence record 367802 | Addgene NGS Result
AGCTCGGTACCCGGGGATGTTGGCTTATGCCTGTAATCTCAGCACTTTGGGAGGCCAAGGTGGGAGGATC
ACTTGAGTCCAGGAGTTCAAGGCCACCCTGGGCAACAGGCAAAAAATAGAGACCCCATCTCTATTTTTTA
AAAATAAAATAAACTGGGAGAAAGAAGCAGGGTCCTCCCCAGAGCATCTTTATCCCTAGTCACAGACCTG
ACACCTGTGTTGGGCAATGGCTACTTCTAGATTGTTTACCCCTACTGGGACTTGTGGTGAACATATGCAC
ACTTTGGTTTACAGTTCGGACCCGTGAATTTGGCACGATGGGTGCTGGTGCAACGGGGAGGGCTATGGAT
GGACCAAGGCTCCTTCTTCTTTTGCTCTTGGGCGTTAGTCTGGGTGGAGCTAAAGAGGCATGCCCCACCG
GACTTTACACACATTCCGGTGAGTGTTGCAAGGCCTGCAACCTGGGAGAAGGCGTCGCTCAACCCTGCGG
GGCGAATCAAACCGTATGCGAACCTTGCCTCGATTCTGTTACATTCTCCGATGTCGTCTCTGCGACGGAA
CCCTGCAAGCCATGCACGGAATGTGTCGGGTTGCAAAGTATGTCAGCTCCTTGCGTTGAAGCAGACGATG
CGGTGTGTAGATGTGCCTATGGGTATTATCAAGACGAAACGACGGGACGGTGTGAAGCATGTCGAGTATG
CGAGGCGGGCAGTGGCCTCGTCTTCTCTTGTCAGGACAAGCAAAACACTGTCTGTGAAGAATGCCCTGAT
GGGACTTATAGTGATGAGGCGAATCACGTCGATCCATGTCTTCCCTGTACTGTCTGTGAAGACACTGAGA
GACAATTGCGAGAGTGTACGCGATGGGCCGACGCAGAGTGCGAGGAGATCCCAGGTCGATGGATAACCAG
GTCAACCCCTCCTGAGGGATCTGATAGTACCGCGCCCTCCACCCAAGAACCCGAAGCTCCACCTGAGCAA
GACCTCATAGCGTCCACAGTAGCAGGAGTTGTCACAACCGTCATGGGAAGTTCACAACCAGTAGTTACCA
GGGGTACCACGGATAACCTCATTCCGGTGTACTGCAGCATTCTCGCCGCTGTGGTTGTCGGACTTGTTGC
ATACATTGCCTTCAAACGCTGGAATAGCCGCGCCAAGCGCTCGGGTTCGGGTGCCACCAACTTCAGCCTG
CTGAAGCAGGCCGGCGACGTGGAGGAGAACCCCGGCCCCGCTCAATGGAATCAGCTACAGCAGCTTGACA
CACGGTACCTGGAGCAGCTCCATCAGCTCTACAGTGACAGCTTCCCAATGGAGCTGCGGCAGTTTCTGGC
CCCTTGGATTGAGAGTCAAGATTGGTAAGTCCTTCTTAAGTGACTCTCCAAATTGTTAGGTTTCAGTTTG
AGTCAAGAGACATGAACTCTTAATGTCATGCCTTGCTGTTCCATTAAAAAATGTATGGGTACAGGTGATG
GGGAAAATGAGATCAGGAGATAAAGGGGCACCCTTTGGTCTTGTAAAGCCTTTTTTATCTCCTCTAGAGT
CGACCTGCAGAGGCTAGGTGGAGGCTCAGTGATGATAAGTCTGCGATGGTGGATGCATGTGTCATGGTCA
TAGCTGTTTCCTGTGTGAAATTGTTATCCGCTCAGAGGGCACAATCCTATTCCGCGCTATCCGACAATCT
CCAAGACATTAGGTGGAGTTCAGTTCGGCGTATGGCATATGTCGCTGGAAAGAACATGTGAGCAAAAGGC
CAGCAAAAGGCCAGGAACCGTAAAAAGGCCGCGTTGCTGGCGTTTTTCCATAGGCTCCGCCCCCCTGACG
AGCATCACAAAAATCGACGCTCAAGTCAGAGGTGGCGAAACCCGACAGGACTATAAAGATACCAGGCGTT
TCCCCCTGGAAGCTCCCTCGTGCGCTCTCCTGTTCCGACCCTGCCGCTTACCGGATACCTGTCCGCCTTT
CTCCCTTCGGGAAGCGTGGCGCTTTCTCATAGCTCACGCTGTAGGTATCTCAGTTCGGTGTAGGTCGTTC
GCTCCAAGCTGGGCTGTGTGCACGAACCCCCCGTTCAGCCCGACCGCTGCGCCTTATCCGGTAACTATCG
TCTTGAGTCCAACCCGGTAAGACACGACTTATCGCCACTGGCAGCAGCCACTGGTAACAGGATTAGCAGA
GCGAGGTATGTAGGCGGTGCTACAGAGTTCTTGAAGTGGTGGCCTAACTACGGCTACACTAGAAGAACAG
TATTTGGTATCTGCGCTCTGCTGAAGCCAGTTACCTTCGGAAAAAGAGTTGGTAGCTCTTGATCCGGCAA
ACAAACCACCGCTGGTAGCGGTGGTTTTTTTGTTTGCAAGCAGCAGATTACGCGCAGAAAAAAAGGATCT
CAAGAAGATCCTTTGATCTTTTCTACGGGGTCTGACGCTCTATTCAACAAAGCCGCCGTCCCGTCAAGTC
AGCGTAAATGGGTAGGGGGCTTCAAATCGTCCTCGTGATACCAATTCGGAGCCTGCTTTTTTGTACAAAC
TTGTTGATAATGGCAATTCAAGGATCTTCACCTAGATCCTTTTAAATTAAAAATGAAGTTTTAAATCAAT
CTAAAGTATATATGAGTAAACTTGGTCTGACAGTTACCAATGCTTAATCAGTGAGGCACCTATCTCAGCG
ATCTGTCTATTTCGTTCATCCATAGTTGCCTGACTCCCCGTCGTGTAGATAACTACGATACGGGAGGGCT
TACCATCTGGCCCCAGTGCTGCAATGATACCGCGAGAGCCACGCTCACCGGCTCCAGATTTATCAGCAAT
AAACCAGCCAGCCGGAAGGGCCGAGCGCAGAAGTGGTCCTGCAACTTTATCCGCCTCCATCCAGTCTATT
AATTGTTGCCGGGAAGCTAGAGTAAGTAGTTCGCCAGTTAATAGTTTGCGCAACGTTGTTGCCATTGCTA
CAGGCATCGTGGTGTCACGCTCGTCGTTTGGTATGGCTTCATTCAGCTCCGGTTCCCAACGATCAAGGCG
AGTTACATGATCCCCCATGTTGTGCAAAAAAGCGGTTAGCTCCTTCGGTCCTCCGATCGTTGTCAGAAGT
AAGTTGGCCGCAGTGTTATCACTCATGGTTATGGCAGCACTGCATAATTCTCTTACTGTCATGCCATCCG
TAAGATGCTTTTCTGTGACTGGTGAGTACTCAACCAAGTCATTCTGAGAATAGTGTATGCGGCGACCGAG
TTGCTCTTGCCCGGCGTCAATACGGGATAATACCGCGCCACATAGCAGAACTTTAAAAGTGCTCATCATT
GGAAAACGTTCTTCGGGGCGAAAACTCTCAAGGATCTTACCGCTGTTGAGATCCAGTTCGATGTAACCCA
CTCGTGCACCCAACTGATCTTCAGCATCTTTTACTTTCACCAGCGTTTCTGGGTGAGCAAAAACAGGAAG
GCAAAATGCCGCAAAAAAGGGAATAAGGGCGACACGGAAATGTTGAATACTCATACTCTTCCTTTTTCAA
TATTATTGAAGCATTTATCAGGGTTATTGTCTCATGAGCGGATACATATTTGAATGTATTTAGAAAAATA
AACAAATAGGGGTTCCGCGCACATTTCCCCGAAAAGTGCCAGATACCTGAAACAAAACCCATCGTACGGC
CAAGGAAGTCTCCAATAACTGTGATCCACCACAAGCGCCAGGGTTTTCCCAGTCACGACGTTGTAAAACG
ACGGCCAGTCATGCATAATCCGCACGCATCTGGAATAAGGAAGTGCCATTCCGCCTGACCTTCG
Features (pLannotate 1.2.2; 10 found; start..end, strand, type, name):
     24..107     +  CDS            TINCR (fragment): TINCR_HUMAN - Also known as LINC00036 Experimental evidence at protein level: Swiss-Prot protein existence level 1. From Homo sapiens (Human).
    318..1175    +  CDS            NGFR (fragment): TNR16_HUMAN - Also known as TNFRSF16. Experimental evidence at protein level: Swiss-Prot protein existence level 1. Low affinity receptor which can bind to NGF, BDNF, NTF3, and NTF4. Forms a heterodimeric receptor with SORCS2 that binds the precursor forms of NGF, BDNF and NTF3 with high affinity, and has much lower affinity for mature NGF and BDNF (PubMed:24908487). Plays an important role in differentiation and survival of specific neuronal populations during development (By similarity). Can mediate cell survival as well as cell death of neural cells. Plays a role in the inactivation of RHOA
   1230..1355    +  CDS            stat3.1 (fragment): STA31_XENLA - Also known as stat3 From Xenopus laevis (African clawed frog).
   1530..1550    +  misc_feature   MCS (fragment): pUC18/19 multiple cloning site
   1795..2383    -  rep_origin     ori: high-copy-number ColE1/pMB1/pBR322/pUC origin of replication
   2500..2524    -  protein_bind   attB1: mutant version of attB; recombination site for the Gateway® BP reaction BP Clonase™
   2624..3484    -  CDS            AmpR: β-lactamase; bla; confers resistance to ampicillin, carbenicillin, and related antibiotics
   3485..3589    -  promoter       AmpR promoter: bla
   3676..3719    -  CDS            lacZα (fragment): LacZα fragment of β-galactosidase; lacZ fragment
   3771..18      +  misc_feature   MCS (fragment) (across the origin): pUC18/19 multiple cloning site
