[The description below was written by a language model from this plasmid's Addgene catalogue record and pLannotate feature annotations shown in this document.]
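Description:
pIG-704pUC19-tNGFR-P2A-STAT3 is a small (about 3.8 kb) pUC19-based plasmid catalogued as a CRISPR vector. It acts as a homology-directed repair donor template, not as an expression construct. It is propagated in E. coli at high copy from the ColE1/pUC origin and selected with ampicillin through the bla (AmpR) gene and its promoter. Remnants of the pUC19 multiple cloning site and lacZα flank the insert. The annotation software also flags a short attB1-like site in the backbone, whose relevance is not indicated by the record.

The payload is a truncated human NGFR (tNGFR, the low-affinity nerve growth factor receptor) coding sequence. According to the construct name, it is joined through a P2A self-cleaving peptide to STAT3 sequence. The P2A itself is not annotated, but the short gap between the NGFR fragment and the downstream STAT3-like hit is consistent with that arrangement. That downstream hit is labelled as a Xenopus stat3 fragment, which most likely reflects conserved N-terminal human STAT3 coding sequence forming part of the right homology arm, since the record lists the insert as human STAT3. Sequence upstream of tNGFR presumably forms the left homology arm; the short "TINCR" match there looks like an incidental annotation. No mammalian promoter is annotated, which fits a design where in-frame integration at the endogenous STAT3 locus places tNGFR-P2A-STAT3 under native regulation.

The stated purpose is knock-in of truncated NGFR at a target gene. Used with Cas9 and a STAT3-targeting guide, neither of which is encoded here, successful integration would yield a surface marker for detecting or enriching edited cells. The associated work concerns high-yield genome engineering of primary cells.
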