Addgene plasmid #186102: pIG-704pUC19-tNGFR-P2A-STAT3
Purpose: Knockin of truncated NGFR to target gene
Depositing lab: Alexander Marson. Publication: High-yield genome engineering in primary cells using a hybrid ssDNA repair template and small-molecule cocktails. Shy BR, Vykunta VS, Ha A, Talbot A, Roth TL, Nguyen DN, Pfeifer WG, Chen YY, Blaeschke F, Shifrut E, Vedova S, Mamedov MR, Chung JJ, Li H, Yu R, Wu D, Wolf J, Martin TG, Castro CE, Ye L, Esensten JH, Eyquem J, Marson A. Nat Biotechnol. 2022 Aug 25:10.1038/s41587-022-01418-8. doi: 10.1038/s41587-022-01418-8. PubMed 36008610.
Backbone
  Vector backbone: PUC19
  Vector type: CRISPR
Growth in bacteria
  Bacterial resistance: Ampicillin, 100 μg/mL
  Growth temperature: 37°C
  Growth strain: DH5alpha
  Copy number: High Copy
Gene/Insert
  Gene/Insert name: STAT3
  Species: H. sapiens (human)
  Mutation: WT with tNGFR sequence
  Entrez Gene: STAT3 (a.k.a. ADMIO, ADMIO1, APRF, HIES)
  Cloning method: Unknown
Terms and licenses: Academic/Nonprofit Terms; Industry Terms: Not Available to Industry
Depositor comments: Please visit https://www.biorxiv.org/content/10.1101/2021.09.02.458799v1 for bioRxiv preprint.
How to cite: pIG-704pUC19-tNGFR-P2A-STAT3 was a gift from Alexander Marson (Addgene plasmid # 186102 ; http://n2t.net/addgene:186102 ; RRID:Addgene_186102)
